Addgene plasmid #187500: AF_Spacer2
Purpose: L0 donor AF - spacer DNA
Depositing lab: Bernardo Pollak. Depositing organization: Millennium Institute for Integrative Biology (iBio). Publication: Universal loop assembly: open, efficient and cross-kingdom DNA fabrication. Pollak B, Matute T, Nunez I, Cerda A, Lopez C, Vargas V, Kan A, Bielinski V, von Dassow P, Dupont CL, Federici F. Synth Biol (Oxf). 2020;5(1):ysaa001. doi: 10.1093/synbio/ysaa001. Epub 2020 Feb 5. PubMed 32161816.
Backbone
  Vector backbone: pL0R
  Vector type: Synthetic Biology
Growth in bacteria
  Bacterial resistance: Spectinomycin, 50 μg/mL
  Growth temperature: 37°C
  Growth strain: DH5alpha
  Copy number: High Copy
Gene/Insert
  Gene/Insert name: Spacer 2
  Species: Synthetic
  Mutation: -
  Cloning method: Restriction Enzyme; 5′ cloning site BsaI (destroyed during cloning); 3′ cloning site BsaI (destroyed during cloning)
How to cite: AF_Spacer2 was a gift from Bernardo Pollak (Addgene plasmid # 187500)
