[The description below was written by a language model from this plasmid's Addgene catalogue record and pLannotate feature annotations shown in this document.]
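Description:
AF_Spacer2 is a small (about 2.3 kb) level 0 (L0) donor plasmid from the Universal Loop (uLoop) assembly toolkit, built on the pL0R backbone and classed as a synthetic biology vector. It is propagated in E. coli as a high-copy plasmid. The feature table shows a complete ColE1/pMB1/pUC-type origin of replication and a full-length aadA gene, which encodes the aminoglycoside adenylyltransferase responsible for the spectinomycin (and streptomycin) resistance used for selection.

The payload is "Spacer 2", a synthetic stretch of spacer DNA rather than a gene or regulatory element. No promoter, coding sequence, tag or reporter is recorded for it, and the automated annotation does not label the spacer itself. It presumably lies in the unannotated region upstream of the marker, though the record does not give its coordinates or length. The part was inserted using BsaI sites that were destroyed during cloning. The "AF" prefix indicates the overhang positions that define the part in the assembly syntax, so it spans from position A to position F and would fill the place of an entire transcription unit. In Type IIS-based Loop assembly, such L0 donors are released and combined into higher-level receiver vectors. A spacer part of this kind typically serves as inert filler, occupying a slot when fewer functional units than available positions are being assembled.

The remaining annotations are short fragments: a piece of RSF origin, a piece of the pUC18/19 multiple cloning site, and a partial Tn5 transposase match. These most likely represent backbone remnants or incidental sequence similarity rather than functional elements.
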