Features (pLannotate 1.2.2; 5 found; start..end, strand, type, name):
     27..70      +  rep_origin     RSF ori (fragment): Plasmids containing the RSF 1030 origin of replication can be propagated in E. coli cells that contain additional plasmids with compatible origins.
    590..622     +  misc_feature   MCS (fragment): pUC18/19 multiple cloning site
    623..739     +  CDS            tnpA (fragment): TN5P_ECOLX - Also known as tnp. Experimental evidence at protein level: Swiss-Prot protein existence level 1. Mediates transposition of transposon Tn5 by a 'cut and paste' mechanism. First, the monomeric transposase binds the 19 bp inverted DNA repeats flanking the transposon. Then, dimerization of the DNA- bound transposase creates a synaptic DNA complex. After nicking of the first DNA strand, excision of the transposon proceeds through a series of intermediates. The transposase then mediates the insertion of the transposon at a new site by strand transfer. The activity of the wild- type tran
    771..1559    +  CDS            aadA: S3AD_ECOLX - Experimental evidence at protein level: Swiss-Prot protein existence level 1. Mediates bacterial resistance to the antibiotics streptomycin and spectinomycin. From Escherichia coli.
   1653..2241    +  rep_origin     ori: high-copy-number ColE1/pMB1/pBR322/pUC origin of replication
>Addgene plasmid #187500 | AF_Spacer2 | addgene full sequence | sequence record 368410 | Addgene NGS Result
TTACGGTTCCTGGCCTTTTGCTGGCCTTTTGCTCACATGTTCTTTCCTGCGTTATCCCCTGATTCTGTGG
GTGGAAGGGCTCGGAGTTGTGGTAATCTATGTATCCTGGGGTGGTCTCGAGCGTGGCGATCGGGCTTCAG
TTCAGGTCCAGTTTCGTTTGTCGTGAGTTTCTCTAAGCTTTTACCGCGAGTCCAAGCCCTCCATAAAGGG
TTCTGGCAGTGTTCTATTAAAATAGGGTGTAGGTCTATTGGTATTACAGTTTCATTTTCTTGCGGGTAAG
GAAGGGTTCCCCTAATCACTAACGCACGATGTTTCCCTCCAGCCTCCGGAGACCTGAGACGAGACGAGAC
AGCCTGAGAATGGATGCGAGTAATGAGCTCGGCACAAAATCACCACTCGATACAGGCAGCCCATCAGTCC
GGGACGGCGTCAGCGGGAGAGCCGTTGTAAGGCGGCAGACTTTGCTCATGTTACCGATGCTATTCGGAAG
AACGGCAACTAAGCTGCCGGGTTTGAAACACGGATGATCTCGCGGAGGGTAGCATGTTGATTGTAACGAT
GACAGAGCGTTGCTGCCTGTGATCACCGCTCCTCTAGAGTCGACTTGCAGGCATGCAAGCTTAGCAAGCG
AACCGGAATTGCCAGCTGGGGCGCCCTCTGGTAAGGTTGGGAAGCCCTGCAAAGTAAACTGGATGGCTTT
CTTGCCGCCAAGGATCTGATGGCGCAGGGGATCAATATCTGATCAAGAGACAGGATGAGGATCGTTTCGC
ATGAGGGAAGCGGTGATCGCCGAAGTATCGACTCAACTATCAGAGGTAGTTGGCGTCATCGAGCGCCATC
TCGAACCGACGTTGCTGGCCGTACATTTGTACGGCTCCGCAGTGGATGGCGGCCTGAAGCCACACAGTGA
TATTGATTTGCTGGTTACGGTGACCGTAAGGCTTGATGAAACAACGCGGCGAGCTTTGATCAACGACCTT
TTGGAAACTTCGGCTTCCCCTGGAGAGAGTGAGATTCTCCGCGCTGTAGAAGTCACCATTGTTGTGCACG
ACGACATCATTCCGTGGCGTTATCCAGCTAAGCGCGAACTGCAATTTGGAGAATGGCAGCGCAATGACAT
TCTTGCTGGTATCTTCGAGCCAGCCACGATCGACATTGATCTGGCTATCTTGCTGACAAAAGCAAGAGAA
CATAGCGTTGCCTTGGTAGGTCCAGCGGCGGAGGAACTCTTTGATCCGGTTCCTGAACAGGATCTATTTG
AGGCGCTAAATGAAACCTTAACGCTATGGAACTCGCCGCCCGACTGGGCTGGCGATGAGCGAAATGTAGT
GCTTACGTTGTCCCGCATTTGGTACAGCGCAGTAACCGGCAAAATCGCGCCGAAGGATGTCGCTGCCGAC
TGGGCAATGGAGCGCCTGCCGGCCCAGTATCAGCCCGTCATACTTGAAGCTAGACAGGCTTATCTTGGAC
AAGAAGAAGATCGCTTGGCCTCGCGCGCAGATCAGTTGGAAGAATTTGTCCACTACGTGAAAGGCGAGAT
CACCAAGGTAGTCGGCAAATAATAATCACCTAGAATGCATGACCAAAATCCCTTAACGTGAGTTTTCGTT
CCACTGAGCGTCAGACCCCGTAGAAAAGATCAAAGGATCTTCTTGAGATCCTTTTTTTCTGCGCGTAATC
TGCTGCTTGCAAACAAAAAAACCACCGCTACCAGCGGTGGTTTGTTTGCCGGATCAAGAGCTACCAACTC
TTTTTCCGAAGGTAACTGGCTTCAGCAGAGCGCAGATACCAAATACTGTTCTTCTAGTGTAGCCGTAGTT
AGGCCACCACTTCAAGAACTCTGTAGCACCGCCTACATACCTCGCTCTGCTAATCCTGTTACCAGTGGCT
GCTGCCAGTGGCGATAAGTCGTGTCTTACCGGGTTGGACTCAAGACGATAGTTACCGGATAAGGCGCAGC
GGTCGGGCTGAACGGGGGGTTCGTGCACACAGCCCAGCTTGGAGCGAACGACCTACACCGAACTGAGATA
CCTACAGCGTGAGCTATGAGAAAGCGCCACGCTTCCCGAAGGGAGAAAGGCGGACAGGTATCCGGTAAGC
GGCAGGGTCGGAACAGGAGAGCGCACGAGGGAGCTTCCAGGGGGAAACGCCTGGTATCTTTATAGTCCTG
TCGGGTTTCGCCACCTCTGACTTGAGCGTCGATTTTTGTGATGCTCGTCAGGGGGGCGGAGCCTATGGAA
AAACGCCAGCAACGCGGCCTTT
